>Addgene plasmid #208705 | pAAV-hSyn-GRAB-rDA2mut | addgene full sequence | sequence record 412473 | Addgene NGS Result
TTTTGCTCACATGTCCTGCAGGCAGCTGCGCGCTCGCTCGCTCACTGAGGCCGCCCGGGCGTCGGGCGAC
CTTTGGTCGCCCGGCCTCAGTGAGCGAGCGAGCGCGCAGAGAGGGAGTGGCCAACTCCATCACTAGGGGT
TCCTGCGGCCGCACGCGTATGAGGCGGGGTGGGGGTGCCTACCTGACGACCGACCCCGACCCACTGGACA
AGCACCCAACCCCCATTCCCCAAATTGCGCATCCCCTATCAGAGAGGGGGAGGGGAAACAGGATGCGGCG
AGGCGCGTGCGCACTGCCAGCTTCAGCACCGCGGACAGTGCCTTCGCCCCCGCCTGGCGGCGCGCGCCAC
CGCCGCCTCAGCACTGAAGGCGCGCTGACGTCACTCGCCGGTCCCCCGCAAACTCCCCTTCCCGGCCACC
TTGGTCGCGTCCGCGCCGCCGCCGGCCCAGCCGGACCGCACCACGCGAGGCGCGAGATAGGGGGGCACGG
GCGCGACCATCTGCGCTGCGGCGCCGGCGACTCAGCGCTGCCTCAGTCTGCGGTGGGCAGCGGAGGAGTC
GTGTCGTGCCTGAGAGCGCAGTCGAGAAACCGGTGCCACCATGGAGACAGACACACTCCTGCTATGGGTA
CTGCTGCTCTGGGTTCCAGGTTCCACTGGTGACACAAGTTTGTACAAAAAAGTTGGCACCACCGGTATCA
ACCGACTGAACTACAGCGTCCTCGTGAACCTGACGGCCTACTACGACGGCGGCGCGGGTCTGAATCTCAG
CAGCGTCAATTGCACGTCGTCGATAGTCGCCGGGGGTGCCGTTAGACCGGGCGAGTGCGCTGGAACCGCC
GGCGTCGACGAGAAGTCTAACGCGAACAGCTGGTGGGCCCTGATACTTGTGATCGTGCCGTGTTTGACGC
TCTTCGGTAATGTGCTCGTCATCCTAGCGGTGGTGAAAGAACGAACGCTGCAGACTGTCACTAACTACTT
CATCGTCAGTTTGGCGGTCGCCGATCTTCTCGTGGCGGTGCTCGTTATGCCGTTCGCGGTCTACGTGCTG
GTGAACGGATCCTGGAGTTTACCCGGGTTTGTTTGTGATTTTTATATCGCAATGGATGTGACTTGCGCGA
CCAGCTCTATATTCAATCTCGTGGCTATTTCAATAGACAGATACATAGCGGTGACCCAGCCGATAAAGTA
CGCGAAGCACAAGAACAATAGAAGAGTATGGTTGACGATACTGTTGGTCTGGGCGATATCGGCCGCGATC
GGCAGCCCGATTGTCCTAGGCTTGAATAACACTCCGGACCGGATCCCGGACGCATGTCTGTTCTACAATA
CGGATTTCATCATCTACAATAGCCTGTCCAGCTTCTACATACCCTGCATCATCATGGTATTCCTTTACTA
CAATATATTCAAGGCTCTACGAAACAGAGCGAAACTTTTTCGTGCTAGCTGCGTGTGTTCCGAGGTTATG
TACCCCGAGGACGGCGCCCTGAAGAGCGAGATCTGGAAGGGGCTGAGGCTGAAGGACGGCGGCCACTACG
CCGCCGAGGTCAAGACCACCTACAAGGCCAAGAAGCCCGTGCAGCTGCCCGGCGCCTACATCGTCGACAT
CAAGTTGGACATCGTGTCCCACAACGAGGACTACACCATCGTGGAACAGTGCGAACGCGCCGAGGCCCGC
CACTCCACCGGCGGCATGGACGAGCTGTACAAGGGAGGTACAGGCGGGAGTCTGGTGAGCAAGGGCGAGG
AGGATAACATGGCCATCATCAAGGAGTTCATGCGCTTCAAGGTGCACATGGAGGGCTCCGTGAACGGCCA
CGAGTTCGAGATCGAGGGCGAGGGCGAGGGCCGCCCCTACGAGGCCTTTCAGACCGCTAAGCTGAAGGTG
ACCAAGGGTGGCCCCCTGCCCTTCACTTGGGACATCCTGTCCCCTCAGTTCATGTACGGCTCCAAGGCCT
ACATTAAGCACCCAGCCGACATCCCCGACTACTTCAAGCTGTCCTTCCCCGAGGGCTTCAGGTGGGAGCG
CGTGATGAACTTCGAGGACGGCGGCATTATTCACGTTAACCAGGACTCCTCCCTGCAGGACGGCTACTTC
ATCTACAAGGTGAAGCTGCGCGGCACCAACTTCCCCCCCGACGGCCCCGTAATGCAGAAGAAGACCATGG
GCTGGGAGCTGACGGTCCTCGAGCGCAAGGCCACGAAGCCTCTGGCGATCGTGTTAGGTGTCTTTCTAAT
ATGCTGGGTGCCCTTCTTCACTTGTAACATCATGGATGCAATCTGCACGAAGCTGACGAAGGCTTGTCAG
CCTGGCGTTACAGCCTTCATCGTCACTTCCTGGTTGGGCTACATGAACAGCTTCGTAAATCCCGTAATAT
ACACTGTGTTCAACCCCGAATTCCGTAAGGCCTTCCGCAAGCTGATCAGCATATAAGAATTCGATATCAA
GCTTATCGATAATCAACCTCTGGATTACAAAATTTGTGAAAGATTGACTGGTATTCTTAACTATGTTGCT
CCTTTTACGCTATGTGGATACGCTGCTTTAATGCCTTTGTATCATGCTATTGCTTCCCGTATGGCTTTCA
TTTTCTCCTCCTTGTATAAATCCTGGTTGCTGTCTCTTTATGAGGAGTTGTGGCCCGTTGTCAGGCAACG
TGGCGTGGTGTGCACTGTGTTTGCTGACGCAACCCCCACTGGTTGGGGCATTGCCACCACCTGTCAGCTC
CTTTCCGGGACTTTCGCTTTCCCCCTCCCTATTGCCACGGCGGAACTCATCGCCGCCTGCCTTGCCCGCT
GCTGGACAGGGGCTCGGCTGTTGGGCACTGACAATTCCGTGGTGTTGTCGGGGAAATCATCGTCCTTTCC
TTGGCTGCTCGCCTATGTTGCCACCTGGATTCTGCGCGGGACGTCCTTCTGCTACGTCCCTTCGGCCCTC
AATCCAGCGGACCTTCCTTCCCGCGGCCTGCTGCCGGCTCTGCGGCCTCTTCCGCGTCTTCGCCTTCGCC
CTCAGACGAGTCGGATCTCCCTTTGGGCCGCCTCCCCGCATCGATACCGAGCGCTGCTCGAGAGATCTAC
GGGTGGCATCCCTGTGACCCCTCCCCAGTGCCTCTCCTGGCCCTGGAAGTTGCCACTCCAGTGCCCACCA
GCCTTGTCCTAATAAAATTAAGTTGCATCATTTTGTCTGACTAGGTGTCCTTCTATAATATTATGGGGTG
GAGGGGGGTGGTATGGAGCAAGGGGCAAGTTGGGAAGACAACCTGTAGGGCCTGCGGGGTCTATTGGGAA
CCAAGCTGGAGTGCAGTGGCACAATCTTGGCTCACTGCAATCTCCGCCTCCTGGGTTCAAGCGATTCTCC
TGCCTCAGCCTCCCGAGTTGTTGGGATTCCAGGCATGCATGACCAGGCTCAGCTAATTTTTGTTTTTTTG
GTAGAGACGGGGTTTCACCATATTGGCCAGGCTGGTCTCCAACTCCTAATCTCAGGTGATCTACCCACCT
TGGCCTCCCAAATTGCTGGGATTACAGGCGTGAACCACTGCTCCCTTCCCTGTCCTTCTGATTTTGTAGG
TAACCACGTGCGGACCGAGCGGCCGCAGGAACCCCTAGTGATGGAGTTGGCCACTCCCTCTCTGCGCGCT
CGCTCGCTCACTGAGGCCGGGCGACCAAAGGTCGCCCGACGCCCGGGCTTTGCCCGGGCGGCCTCAGTGA
GCGAGCGAGCGCGCAGCTGCCTGCAGGGGCGCCTGATGCGGTATTTTCTCCTTACGCATCTGTGCGGTAT
TTCACACCGCATA
[95 nt withheld, positions 3794-3888]
T
[46 nt withheld, positions 3890-3935]
C
[141 nt withheld, positions 3937-4077]
CCTTTGACGTTGGAGTCCACGTTCTTT
[37 nt withheld, positions 4105-4141]
ACTCTATCTCGGGCTATTCTTTTGATTTATAAGGGATTTTGCCGATTTCGGTCTATTGGTTAAAAAATGA
GCTGATTTAACAAAAATTTAACGCGAATTTTAACAAAATATTAACGTTTACAATTTTATGGTGCACTCTC
AGTACAATCTGCTCTGATGCCGCATAGTTAAGCCAGCCCCGACACCCGCCAACACCCGCTGACGCGCCCT
GACGGGCTTGTCTGCTCCCGGCATCCGCTTACAGACAAGCTGTGACCGTCTCCGGGAGCTGCATGTGTCA
GAGGTTTTCACCGTCATCACCGAAACGCGCGAGACGAAAGGGCCTCGTGATACGCCTATTTTTATAGGTT
AATGTCATGATAATAATGGTTTCTTAGACGTCAGGTGGCACTTTTCGGGGAAATGTGCGCGGAACCCCTA
TTTGTTTATTTTTCTAAATACATTCAAATATGTATCCGCTCATGAGACAATAACCCTGATAAATGCTTCA
ATAATATTGAAAAAGGAAGAGTATGAGTATTCAACATTTCCGTGTCGCCCTTATTCCCTTTTTTGCGGCA
TTTTGCCTTCCTGTTTTTGCTCACCCAGAAACGCTGGTGAAAGTAAAAGATGCTGAAGATCAGTTGGGTG
CACGAGTGGGTTACATCGAACTGGATCTCAACAGCGGTAAGATCCTTGAGAGTTTTCGCCCCGAAGAACG
TTTTCCAATGATGAGCACTTTTAAAGTTCTGCTATGTGGCGCGGTATTATCCCGTATTGACGCCGGGCAA
GAGCAACTCGGTCGCCGCATACACTATTCTCAGAATGACTTGGTTGAGTACTCACCAGTCACAGAAAAGC
ATCTTACGGATGGCATGACAGTAAGAGAATTATGCAGTGCTGCCATAACCATGAGTGATAACACTGCGGC
CAACTTACTTCTGACAACGATCGGAGGACCGAAGGAGCTAACCGCTTTTTTGCACAACATGGGGGATCAT
GTAACTCGCCTTGATCGTTGGGAACCGGAGCTGAATGAAGCCATACCAAACGACGAGCGTGACACCACGA
TGCCTGTAGCAATGGCAACAACGTTGCGCAAACTATTAACTGGCGAACTACTTACTCTAGCTTCCCGGCA
ACAATTAATAGACTGGATGGAGGCGGATAAAGTTGCAGGACCACTTCTGCGCTCGGCCCTTCCGGCTGGC
TGGTTTATTGCTGATAAATCTGGAGCCGGTGAGCGTGGGTCTCGCGGTATCATTGCAGCACTGGGGCCAG
ATGGTAAGCCCTCCCGTATCGTAGTTATCTACACGACGGGGAGTCAGGCAACTATGGATGAACGAAATAG
ACAGATCGCTGAGATAGGTGCCTCACTGATTAAGCATTGGTAACTGTCAGACCAAGTTTACTCATATATA
CTTTAGATTGATTTAAAACTTCATTTTTAATTTAAAAGGATCTAGGTGAAGATCCTTTTTGATAATCTCA
TGACCAAAATCCCTTAACGTGAGTTTTCGTTCCACTGAGCGTCAGACCCCGTAGAAAAGATCAAAGGATC
TTCTTGAGATCCTTTTTTTCTGCGCGTAATCTGCTGCTTGCAAACAAAAAAACCACCGCTACCAGCGGTG
GTTTGTTTGCCGGATCAAGAGCTACCAACTCTTTTTCCGAAGGTAACTGGCTTCAGCAGAGCGCAGATAC
CAAATACTGTTCTTCTAGTGTAGCCGTAGTTAGGCCACCACTTCAAGAACTCTGTAGCACCGCCTACATA
CCTCGCTCTGCTAATCCTGTTACCAGTGGCTGCTGCCAGTGGCGATAAGTCGTGTCTTACCGGGTTGGAC
TCAAGACGATAGTTACCGGATAAGGCGCAGCGGTCGGGCTGAACGGGGGGTTCGTGCACACAGCCCAGCT
TGGAGCGAACGACCTACACCGAACTGAGATACCTACAGCGTGAGCTATGAGAAAGCGCCACGCTTCCCGA
AGGGAGAAAGGCGGACAGGTATCCGGTAAGCGGCAGGGTCGGAACAGGAGAGCGCACGAGGGAGCTTCCA
GGGGGAAACGCCTGGTATCTTTATAGTCCTGTCGGGTTTCGCCACCTCTGACTTGAGCGTCGATTTTTGT
GATGCTCGTCAGGGGGGCGGAGCCTATGGAAAAACGCCAGCAACGCGGCCTTTTTACGGTTCCTGGCCTT
TTGCTGGCC
Features (pLannotate 1.2.2; 19 found; start..end, strand, type, name):
     26..53      +  repeat_region  AAV2 ITR (fragment): inverted terminal repeat of adeno-associated virus serotype 2 inverted
     82..109     +  repeat_region  AAV2 ITR (fragment): inverted terminal repeat of adeno-associated virus serotype 2 inverted
    159..581     +  promoter       hSyn promoter (fragment): human synapsin I promoter; confers neuron-specific expression (Kügler et al., 2003)
    601..663     +  sig_peptide    Igκ leader: leader sequence from mouse immunoglobulin κ light chain
    665..682     +  protein_bind   attB1 (fragment): mutant version of attB; core recombination site for the Gateway® BP reaction BP Clonase™
    862..1467    +  CDS            DRD3 (fragment): DRD3_HUMAN - Experimental evidence at protein level: Swiss-Prot protein existence level 1. Dopamine receptor whose activity is mediated by G proteins which inhibit adenylyl cyclase. Promotes cell proliferation. From Homo sapiens (Human).
   1468..2178    +  CDS            HyPerRed (fragment): red fluorescent genetically encoded indicator for H2O2 ()
   2191..2427    +  CDS            HTR1D (fragment): 5HT1D_HUMAN - Also known as HTR1DA, HTRL. Experimental evidence at protein level: Swiss-Prot protein existence level 1. G-protein coupled receptor for 5-hydroxytryptamine (serotonin). Also functions as a receptor for ergot alkaloid derivatives, various anxiolytic and antidepressant drugs and other psychoactive substances. Ligand binding causes a conformation change that triggers signaling via guanine nucleotide-binding proteins (G proteins) and modulates the activity of down-stream effectors, such as adenylate cyclase. Signaling inhibits adenylate cyclase activity. Regulates the release of 5-h
   2437..2461    +  misc_feature   MCS (fragment): pBluescript multiple cloning site
   2461..3049    +  misc_feature   WPRE: woodchuck hepatitis virus posttranscriptional regulatory element
   3081..3557    +  polyA_signal   hGH poly(A) signal: human growth hormone polyadenylation signal
   3597..3737    +  repeat_region  AAV2 ITR: inverted terminal repeat of adeno-associated virus serotype 2 inverted
   3742..3793    -  misc_feature   bom (fragment): basis of mobility region from pBR322
   3812..4267    +  rep_origin     f1 ori (sequence partly withheld): f1 bacteriophage origin of replication; arrow indicates direction of (+) strand synthesis
   4268..4317    -  misc_feature   bom (fragment): basis of mobility region from pBR322
   4419..4454    -  CDS            rop (fragment): Rop protein, which maintains plasmids at low copy number; rop
   4549..4653    +  promoter       AmpR promoter: bla
   4654..5514    +  CDS            AmpR: β-lactamase; bla; confers resistance to ampicillin, carbenicillin, and related antibiotics
   5685..6273    +  rep_origin     ori: high-copy-number ColE1/pMB1/pBR322/pUC origin of replication
