[The description below was written by a language model from this plasmid's Addgene catalogue record and pLannotate feature annotations shown in this document.]
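Description:
pAAV-hSyn-GRAB-rDA2mut is an adeno-associated virus transfer plasmid of about 6.3 kb, built on a pAAV backbone, for expressing the red fluorescent dopamine control sensor GRAB_rDA2mut in neurons. It is maintained in bacteria through a high-copy ColE1/pUC-type origin and selected with ampicillin via the β-lactamase gene. An f1 phage origin is also present. The expression cassette lies between AAV2 inverted terminal repeats, which allow it to be packaged into recombinant AAV particles. The annotation software detects the downstream ITR in full, but only short fragments of the upstream one. That may reflect how hard these repeats are to sequence and match. The recombination-suppressing growth strain recorded for the plasmid is a common choice for ITR-containing plasmids.

Transcription is driven by the human synapsin I promoter, which restricts expression to neurons. The open reading frame starts with a mouse Igκ leader peptide, which should direct the receptor into the secretory pathway. It continues with a GPCR scaffold interrupted by a red fluorescent protein module. The automated annotation labels the receptor segments as human DRD3 and HTR1D fragments and the fluorescent module as HyPerRed. These are partial homology matches, not the true source of the parts, since the catalogue lists the insert species as Solenopsis invicta (fire ant). In GRAB sensors, ligand binding changes the receptor's conformation, which in turn changes the brightness of the inserted fluorescent protein. The record describes rDA2mut only as the control version and does not specify the mutation that distinguishes it. A WPRE and a human growth hormone polyadenylation signal follow the coding sequence to boost transcript stability and processing. The construct is typically used alongside the functional red dopamine sensors to check that observed fluorescence changes reflect dopamine signalling and not artefacts.
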