Addgene plasmid #208705: pAAV-hSyn-GRAB-rDA2mut
Purpose: Expresses the genetically-encoded fluorescent dopamine (DA) control sensor GRAB_rDA2mut in neurons
Depositing lab: Yulong Li. Depositing organization: Peking University. Publication: Improved green and red GRAB sensors for monitoring dopaminergic activity in vivo. Zhuo Y, Luo B, Yi X, Dong H, Miao X, Wan J, Williams JT, Campbell MG, Cai R, Qian T, Li F, Weber SJ, Wang L, Li B, Wei Y, Li G, Wang H, Zheng Y, Zhao Y, Wolf ME, Zhu Y, Watabe-Uchida M, Li Y. Nat Methods. 2023 Nov 30. doi: 10.1038/s41592-023-02100-w. PubMed 38036855.
Backbone
  Vector backbone: pAAV
  Vector type: AAV
Growth in bacteria
  Bacterial resistance: Ampicillin, 100 μg/mL
  Growth temperature: 37°C
  Growth strain: NEB Stable
  Copy number: High Copy
Gene/Insert
  Gene/Insert name: GPCR activation based dopamine (DA) control sensor GRAB_rDA2mut (alt names: GRAB_rDA2mut; rDA2mut)
  Species: Solenopsis invicta
  Promoter: hSyn
  Cloning method: Gibson Cloning
  Sequencing primers: 5′ ACGGGCGCGACCATCTGCGC; 3′ CATTAAAGCAGCGTATCC
Terms and licenses: Academic/Nonprofit Terms; Industry Terms: Not Available to Industry
Depositor comments: Please visit https://doi.org/10.1101/2023.08.24.554559 for biorxiv preprint
How to cite: pAAV-hSyn-GRAB-rDA2mut was a gift from Yulong Li (Addgene plasmid # 208705 ; http://n2t.net/addgene:208705 ; RRID:Addgene_208705)
